Addgene plasmid #144417: TFORF2941
Purpose: Lentiviral vector for overexpressing transcription factor ORFs with unique 24-bp barcodes. Barcodes facilitate identification of transcription factors in pooled screens.
Depositing lab: Feng Zhang. Depositing organization: Broad Institute. Publication: A transcription factor atlas of directed differentiation. Joung J, Ma S, Tay T, Geiger-Schuller KR, Kirchgatterer PC, Verdine VK, Guo B, Arias-Garcia MA, Allen WE, Singh A, Kuksenko O, Abudayyeh OO, Gootenberg JS, Fu Z, Macrae RK, Buenrostro JD, Regev A, Zhang F. Cell. 2023 Jan 5;186(1):209-229.e26. doi: 10.1016/j.cell.2022.11.026. PubMed 36608654.
Backbone
  Vector backbone: pLX_TRC317
  Backbone manufacturer: Broad Institute Genetic Perturbation Platform
  Backbone size w/o insert (bp): 8264
  Vector type: Mammalian Expression, Lentiviral
  Selectable markers: Puromycin
Growth in bacteria
  Bacterial resistance: Ampicillin, 100 μg/mL
  Growth temperature: 37°C
  Growth strain: NEB Stable
  Copy number: High Copy
Gene/Insert
  Gene/Insert name: DLX5
  Species: H. sapiens (human)
  Insert size (bp): 1073
  Entrez Gene: DLX5 (a.k.a. SHFM1, SHFM1D)
  Promoter: EF1a
  Tag / fusion protein: V5 (C terminal on insert)
  Cloning method: Gateway Cloning
  Sequencing primers: 5′ GGGTGGAGACTGAAGTTAGGCCAG; 3′ CACATAGCGTAAAAGGAGCAACATAG
Resource information
  A portion of this plasmid was derived from a plasmid made by: Broad Institute Genetic Perturbation Platform
Terms and licenses: Academic/Nonprofit Terms; Industry Terms: Not Available to Industry
Depositor comments: NM_005221.5 Please test multiple small colonies in case of plasmid recombination. To make this collection available in a timely manner, a portion of this collection was not fully sequenced by Addgene. If an Addgene verified full plasmid sequence is not available, please contact us prior to placing an order to request the full sequence.
How to cite: TFORF2941 was a gift from Feng Zhang (Addgene plasmid # 144417 ; http://n2t.net/addgene:144417 ; RRID:Addgene_144417)
