[The description below was written by a language model from this plasmid's Addgene catalogue record and pLannotate feature annotations shown in this document.]
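Description:
TFORF2941 is a lentiviral mammalian expression plasmid built on the pLX_TRC317 backbone that carries the human transcription factor DLX5 as a barcoded open reading frame. It is one member of a large transcription factor ORF collection in which each clone bears a unique 24-bp barcode, so that the factor present in a given cell can be identified by sequencing in pooled overexpression screens. In bacteria the plasmid is maintained by a high-copy ColE1/pUC-type origin and selected with ampicillin through the β-lactamase gene. An f1 origin and remnants of a lac/lacZα cloning region with T7 and T3 promoters are also present in the backbone. The depositor notes that the plasmid can recombine, as is common for constructs with repeated LTRs.

The transfer cassette follows a third-generation, self-inactivating design. An RSV promoter drives a truncated HIV-1 5' LTR, followed by the Ψ packaging signal, a gag fragment, the RRE for Rev-dependent export of the genomic RNA, and a cPPT/CTS, with a ΔU3 3' LTR and an SV40 poly(A) signal at the end. Within the provirus, an SV40 promoter expresses puromycin N-acetyltransferase for selection of transduced cells. Downstream, the EF-1α promoter drives the DLX5 coding sequence, which was inserted by Gateway cloning, is flanked by attB1 and attB2 sites, and is fused to a C-terminal V5 epitope tag for detection. A WPRE after the ORF enhances transcript stability and expression. The barcode is not annotated in the feature table, so its exact position is not stated. The 9,337-nt sequenced record matches the sum of the listed backbone and insert sizes. DLX5 is a homeobox factor involved in osteoblast differentiation and chondrogenesis, so the construct suits directed differentiation and cell-fate studies.
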