Features (pLannotate 1.2.2; 34 found; start..end, strand, type, name):
      5..231     +  promoter       RSV promoter: Rous sarcoma virus enhancer/promoter
    232..412     +  LTR            5' LTR (truncated): truncated 5' long terminal repeat (LTR) from HIV-1
    459..584     +  misc_feature   HIV-1 Ψ: packaging signal of human immunodeficiency virus type 1
    568..931     +  CDS            HIV-1 gag (fragment): gag protein from human immunodeficiency virus 1; gag
   1077..1310    +  misc_feature   RRE: The Rev response element (RRE) of HIV-1 allows for Rev-dependent mRNA export from the nucleus to the cytoplasm.
   1687..1713    +  CDS            Rev (fragment): human immunodeficiency virus 1 (HIV-1) Rev protein; rev; enhances nuclear export of unspliced and incompletely spliced viral mRNAs
   1720..1743    +  promoter       SV40 promoter (fragment): SV40 early promoter
   1744..1815    +  promoter       SV40 promoter (fragment): SV40 enhancer and early promoter
   1839..1974    +  rep_origin     SV40 ori: SV40 origin of replication
   2020..2616    +  CDS            PuroR (fragment): puromycin N-acetyltransferase; pac from Streptomyces; confers resistance to puromycin
   2665..2782    +  misc_feature   cPPT/CTS: central polypurine tract and central termination sequence of HIV-1
   2847..2913    +  CDS            small t antigen (fragment): SV40 (simian virus 40) small t antigen
   2920..4098    +  promoter       EF-1α promoter: strong constitutive promoter for human elongation factor EF-1α
   4119..4136    +  protein_bind   attB1 (fragment): mutant version of attB; core recombination site for the Gateway® BP reaction BP Clonase™
   4142..5008    +  CDS            DLX5: DLX5_HUMAN - Experimental evidence at protein level: Swiss-Prot protein existence level 1. Transcriptional factor involved in bone development. Acts as an immediate early BMP-responsive transcriptional activator essential for osteoblast differentiation. Stimulates ALPL promoter activity in a RUNX2-independent manner during osteoblast differentiation. Stimulates SP7 promoter activity during osteoblast differentiation. Promotes cell proliferation by up-regulating MYC promoter activity. Involved as a positive regulator of both chondrogenesis and chondrocyte hypertrophy in the endochondral skeleto
   5010..5034    -  protein_bind   attB2: mutant version of attB; recombination site for the Gateway® BP reaction BP Clonase™
   5042..5083    +  CDS            V5 tag: epitope tag from simian virus 5
   5099..5152    +  promoter       U6 promoter (fragment): RNA polymerase III promoter for human U6 snRNA
   5194..5782    +  misc_feature   WPRE: woodchuck hepatitis virus posttranscriptional regulatory element
   5833..5852    +  misc_feature   cPPT/CTS (fragment): central polypurine tract and central termination sequence of HIV-1
   5854..6087    +  LTR            3' LTR (ΔU3): self-inactivating 3' long terminal repeat (LTR) from HIV-1
   6165..6286    +  polyA_signal   SV40 poly(A) signal: SV40 polyadenylation signal
   6326..6461    +  rep_origin     SV40 ori: SV40 origin of replication
   6482..6500    -  promoter       T7 promoter: promoter for bacteriophage T7 RNA polymerase
   6508..6663    +  CDS            lacZα (fragment): LacZα fragment of β-galactosidase; lacZ fragment
   6668..7096    +  rep_origin     f1 ori (sequence partly withheld): f1 bacteriophage origin of replication; arrow indicates direction of (+) strand synthesis
   7149..7253    +  promoter       AmpR promoter: bla
   7254..8114    +  CDS            AmpR: β-lactamase; bla; confers resistance to ampicillin, carbenicillin, and related antibiotics
   8285..8873    +  rep_origin     ori: high-copy-number ColE1/pMB1/pBR322/pUC origin of replication
   9056..9148    +  CDS            lacI (fragment): lac repressor; lacI; The lac repressor binds to the lac operator to inhibit transcription in E. coli. This inhibition can be relieved by adding lactose or isopropyl-β-D-thiogalactopyranoside (IPTG).
   9161..9182    +  protein_bind   CAP binding site: CAP binding activates transcription in the presence of cAMP. E. coli catabolite activator protein
   9197..9227    +  promoter       lac promoter: promoter for the E. coli lac operon
   9235..9251    +  protein_bind   lac operator: The lac repressor binds to the lac operator to inhibit transcription in E. coli. This inhibition can be relieved by adding lactose or isopropyl-β-D-thiogalactopyranoside (IPTG). lac repressor encoded by lacI
   9296..9314    +  promoter       T3 promoter: promoter for bacteriophage T3 RNA polymerase
>Addgene plasmid #144417 | TFORF2941 | addgene full sequence | sequence record 391584 | Addgene NGS Result
TTAATGTAGTCTTATGCAATACTCTTGTAGTCTTGCAACATGGTAACGATGAGTTAGCAACATGCCTTAC
AAGGAGAGAAAAAGCACCGTGCATGCCGATTGGTGGAAGTAAGGTGGTACGATCGTGCCTTATTAGGAAG
GCAACAGACGGGTCTGACATGGATTGGACGAACCACTGAATTGCCGCATTGCAGAGATATTGTATTTAAG
TGCCTAGCTCGATACATAAACGGGTCTCTCTGGTTAGACCAGATCTGAGCCTGGGAGCTCTCTGGCTAAC
TAGGGAACCCACTGCTTAAGCCTCAATAAAGCTTGCCTTGAGTGCTTCAAGTAGTGTGTGCCCGTCTGTT
GTGTGACTCTGGTAACTAGAGATCCCTCAGACCCTTTTAGTCAGTGTGGAAAATCTCTAGCAGTGGCGCC
CGAACAGGGACTTGAAAGCGAAAGGGAAACCAGAGGAGCTCTCTCGACGCAGGACTCGGCTTGCTGAAGC
GCGCACGGCAAGAGGCGAGGGGCGGCGACTGGTGAGTACGCCAAAAATTTTGACTAGCGGAGGCTAGAAG
GAGAGAGATGGGTGCGAGAGCGTCAGTATTAAGCGGGGGAGAATTAGATCGCGATGGGAAAAAATTCGGT
TAAGGCCAGGGGGAAAGAAAAAATATAAATTAAAACATATAGTATGGGCAAGCAGGGAGCTAGAACGATT
CGCAGTTAATCCTGGCCTGTTAGAAACATCAGAAGGCTGTAGACAAATACTGGGACAGCTACAACCATCC
CTTCAGACAGGATCAGAAGAACTTAGATCATTATATAATACAGTAGCAACCCTCTATTGTGTGCATCAAA
GGATAGAGATAAAAGACACCAAGGAAGCTTTAGACAAGATAGAGGAAGAGCAAAACAAAAGTAAGACCAC
CGCACAGCAAGCGGCCGCTGATCTTCAGACCTGGAGGAGGAGATATGAGGGACAATTGGAGAAGTGAATT
ATATAAATATAAAGTAGTAAAAATTGAACCATTAGGAGTAGCACCCACCAAGGCAAAGAGAAGAGTGGTG
CAGAGAGAAAAAAGAGCAGTGGGAATAGGAGCTTTGTTCCTTGGGTTCTTGGGAGCAGCAGGAAGCACTA
TGGGCGCAGCGTCAATGACGCTGACGGTACAGGCCAGACAATTATTGTCTGGTATAGTGCAGCAGCAGAA
CAATTTGCTGAGGGCTATTGAGGCGCAACAGCATCTGTTGCAACTCACAGTCTGGGGCATCAAGCAGCTC
CAGGCAAGAATCCTGGCTGTGGAAAGATACCTAAAGGATCAACAGCTCCTGGGGATTTGGGGTTGCTCTG
GAAAACTCATTTGCACCACTGCTGTGCCTTGGAATGCTAGTTGGAGTAATAAATCTCTGGAACAGATTTG
GAATCACACGACCTGGATGGAGTGGGACAGAGAAATTAACAATTACACAAGCTTAATACACTCCTTAATT
GAAGAATCGCAAAACCAGCAAGAAAAGAATGAACAAGAATTATTGGAATTAGATAAATGGGCAAGTTTGT
GGAATTGGTTTAACATAACAAATTGGCTGTGGTATATAAAATTATTCATAATGATAGTAGGAGGCTTGGT
AGGTTTAAGAATAGTTTTTGCTGTACTTTCTATAGTGAATAGAGTTAGGCAGGGATATTCACCATTATCG
TTTCAGACCCACCTCCCAACCCCGAGGGGACCCATGCATTGCATCTCAATTAGTCAGCAACCAGGTGTGG
AAAGTCCCCAGGCTCCCCAGCAGGCAGAAGTATGCAAAGCATGCGTCTCAATTAGTCAGCAACCATAGTC
CCGCCCCTAACTCCGCCCATCCCGCCCCTAACTCCGCCCAGTTCCGCCCATTCTCCGCCCCATGGCTGAC
TAATTTTTTTTATTTATGCAGAGGCCGAGGCCGCCTCGGCCTCTGAGCTATTCCAGAAGTAGTGAGGAGG
CTTTTTTGGAGGCCTAGGCTTTTGCAAAAAGCTTTCTAGAGGTACCACCGGAGCTTACCATGACCGAGTA
CAAGCCCACGGTGCGCCTCGCCACCCGCGACGACGTCCCCAGGGCCGTACGCACCCTCGCCGCCGCGTTC
GCCGACTACCCCGCCACGCGCCACACCGTCGATCCGGACCGCCACATCGAGCGGGTCACCGAGCTGCAAG
AACTCTTCCTCACGCGCGTCGGGCTCGACATCGGCAAGGTGTGGGTCGCGGACGACGGCGCCGCCGTGGC
GGTCTGGACCACGCCGGAGAGCGTCGAAGCGGGGGCGGTGTTCGCCGAGATCGGCCCGCGCATGGCCGAG
TTGAGCGGTTCCCGGCTGGCCGCGCAGCAACAGATGGAAGGCCTCCTGGCGCCGCACCGGCCCAAGGAGC
CCGCGTGGTTCCTGGCCACCGTCGGCGTCTCGCCCGACCACCAGGGCAAGGGTCTGGGCAGCGCCGTCGT
GCTCCCCGGAGTGGAGGCGGCCGAGCGCGCCGGGGTGCCCGCCTTCCTGGAGACCTCCGCGCCCCGCAAC
CTCCCCTTCTACGAGCGGCTCGGCTTCACCGTCACCGCCGACGTCGAGGTGCCCGAAGGACCGCGCACCT
GGTGCATGACCCGCAAGCCCGGTGCCAGTTAACGAATTCTAGATCTTGAGACAAATGGCAGTATTCATCC
ACAATTTTAAAAGAAAAGGGGGGATTGGGGGGTACAGTGCAGGGGAAAGAATAGTAGACATAATAGCAAC
AGACATACAAACTAAAGAATTACAAAAACAAATTACAAAAATTCAAAATTTTCGGGTTTATTACAGGGAC
AGCAGAGATCCACTTTGGCGCCGGCTCGAGGCCTGCAGGTGCAAAGATGGATAAAGTTTTAAACAGAGAG
GAATCTTTGCAGCTAATGGACCTTCTAGGTCTTGAAAGGAGTGGGAATTGGCTCCGGTGCCCGTCAGTGG
GCAGAGCGCACATCGCCCACAGTCCCCGAGAAGTTGGGGGGAGGGGTCGGCAATTGAACCGGTGCCTAGA
GAAGGTGGCGCGGGGTAAACTGGGAAAGTGATGTCGTGTACTGGCTCCGCCTTTTTCCCGAGGGTGGGGG
AGAACCGTATATAAGTGCAGTAGTCGCCGTGAACGTTCTTTTTCGCAACGGGTTTGCCGCCAGAACACAG
GTAAGTGCCGTGTGTGGTTCCCGCGGGCCTGGCCTCTTTACGGGTTATGGCCCTTGCGTGCCTTGAATTA
CTTCCACCTGGCTGCAGTACGTGATTCTTGATCCCGAGCTTCGGGTTGGAAGTGGGTGGGAGAGTTCGAG
GCCTTGCGCTTAAGGAGCCCCTTCGCCTCGTGCTTGAGTTGAGGCCTGGCCTGGGCGCTGGGGCCGCCGC
GTGCGAATCTGGTGGCACCTTCGCGCCTGTCTCGCTGCTTTCGATAAGTCTCTAGCCATTTAAAATTTTT
GATGACCTGCTGCGACGCTTTTTTTCTGGCAAGATAGTCTTGTAAATGCGGGCCAAGATCTGCACACTGG
TATTTCGGTTTTTGGGGCCGCGGGCGGCGACGGGGCCCGTGCGTCCCAGCGCACATGTTCGGCGAGGCGG
GGCCTGCGAGCGCGGCCACCGAGAATCGGACGGGGGTAGTCTCAAGCTGGCCGGCCTGCTCTGGTGCCTG
GCCTCGCGCCGCCGTGTATCGCCCCGCCCTGGGCGGCAAGGCTGGCCCGGTCGGCACCAGTTGCGTGAGC
GGAAAGATGGCCGCTTCCCGGCCCTGCTGCAGGGAGCTCAAAATGGAGGACGCGGCGCTCGGGAGAGCGG
GCGGGTGAGTCACCCACACAAAGGAAAAGGGCCTTTCCGTCCTCAGCCGTCGCTTCATGTGACTCCACGG
AGTACCGGGCGCCGTCCAGGCACCTCGATTAGTTCTCGAGCTTTTGGAGTACGTCGTCTTTAGGTTGGGG
GGAGGGGTTTTATGCGATGGAGTTTCCCCACACTGAGTGGGTGGAGACTGAAGTTAGGCCAGCTTGGCAC
TTGATGTAATTCTCCTTGGAATTTGCCCTTTTTGAGTTTGGATCTTGGTTCATTCTCAAGCCTCAGACAG
TGGTTCAAAGTTTTTTTCTTCCATTTCAGGTGTCGTGAGGCTAGCATCGATTGATCAACAAGTTTGTACA
AAAAAGTTGGCATGACAGGAGTGTTTGACAGAAGGGTCCCCAGCATCCGATCCGGCGACTTCCAAGCTCC
GTTCCAGACGTCCGCAGCTATGCACCATCCGTCTCAGGAATCGCCAACTTTGCCCGAGTCTTCAGCTACC
GATTCTGACTACTACAGCCCTACGGGGGGAGCCCCGCACGGCTACTGCTCTCCTACCTCGGCTTCCTATG
GCAAAGCTCTCAACCCCTACCAGTATCAGTATCACGGCGTGAACGGCTCCGCCGGGAGCTACCCAGCCAA
AGCTTATGCCGACTATAGCTACGCTAGCTCCTACCACCAGTACGGCGGCGCCTACAACCGCGTCCCAAGC
GCCACCAACCAGCCAGAGAAAGAAGTGACCGAGCCCGAGGTGAGAATGGTGAATGGCAAACCAAAGAAAG
TTCGTAAACCCAGGACTATTTATTCCAGCTTTCAGCTGGCCGCATTACAGAGAAGGTTTCAGAAGACTCA
GTACCTCGCCTTGCCGGAACGCGCCGAGCTGGCCGCCTCGCTGGGATTGACACAAACACAGGTGAAAATC
TGGTTTCAGAACAAAAGATCCAAGATCAAGAAGATCATGAAAAACGGGGAGATGCCCCCGGAGCACAGTC
CCAGCTCCAGCGACCCAATGGCGTGTAACTCGCCGCAGTCTCCAGCGGTGTGGGAGCCCCAGGGCTCGTC
CCGCTCGCTCAGCCACCACCCTCATGCCCACCCTCCGACCTCCAACCAGTCCCCAGCGTCCAGCTACCTG
GAGAACTCTGCATCCTGGTACACAAGTGCAGCCAGCTCAATCAATTCCCACCTGCCGCCGCCGGGCTCCT
TACAGCACCCGCTGGCGCTGGCCTCCGGGACACTCTATTACCCAACTTTCTTGTACAAAGTGGTTGATAT
CGGTAAGCCTATCCCTAACCCTCTCCTCGGTCTCGATTCTACGTAGTAATGAACTAGTCCGTAACTTGAA
AGTATTTCGATTTCTTGGCTTTATATATCTTGTGGAAAGGACGATTAATGTACCAGCGCATCAATGGCAC
GCGTTAAGTCGACAATCAACCTCTGGATTACAAAATTTGTGAAAGATTGACTGGTATTCTTAACTATGTT
GCTCCTTTTACGCTATGTGGATACGCTGCTTTAATGCCTTTGTATCATGCTATTGCTTCCCGTATGGCTT
TCATTTTCTCCTCCTTGTATAAATCCTGGTTGCTGTCTCTTTATGAGGAGTTGTGGCCCGTTGTCAGGCA
ACGTGGCGTGGTGTGCACTGTGTTTGCTGACGCAACCCCCACTGGTTGGGGCATTGCCACCACCTGTCAG
CTCCTTTCCGGGACTTTCGCTTTCCCCCTCCCTATTGCCACGGCGGAACTCATCGCCGCCTGCCTTGCCC
GCTGCTGGACAGGGGCTCGGCTGTTGGGCACTGACAATTCCGTGGTGTTGTCGGGGAAATCATCGTCCTT
TCCTTGGCTGCTCGCCTGTGTTGCCACCTGGATTCTGCGCGGGACGTCCTTCTGCTACGTCCCTTCGGCC
CTCAATCCAGCGGACCTTCCTTCCCGCGGCCTGCTGCCGGCTCTGCGGCCTCTTCCGCGTCTTCGCCTTC
GCCCTCAGACGAGTCGGATCTCCCTTTGGGCCGCCTCCCCGCGTCGACTTTAAGACCAATGACTTACAAG
GCAGCTGTAGATCTTAGCCACTTTTTAAAAGAAAAGGGGGGACTGGAAGGGCTAATTCACTCCCAACGAA
GACAAGATCTGCTTTTTGCTTGTACTGGGTCTCTCTGGTTAGACCAGATCTGAGCCTGGGAGCTCTCTGG
CTAACTAGGGAACCCACTGCTTAAGCCTCAATAAAGCTTGCCTTGAGTGCTTCAAGTAGTGTGTGCCCGT
CTGTTGTGTGACTCTGGTAACTAGAGATCCCTCAGACCCTTTTAGTCAGTGTGGAAAATCTCTAGCAGTA
CGTATAGTAGTTCATGTCATCTTATTATTCAGTATTTATAACTTGCAAAGAAATGAATATCAGAGAGTGA
GAGGAACTTGTTTATTGCAGCTTATAATGGTTACAAATAAAGCAATAGCATCACAAATTTCACAAATAAA
GCATTTTTTTCACTGCATTCTAGTTGTGGTTTGTCCAAACTCATCAATGTATCTTATCATGTCTGGCTCT
AGCTATCCCGCCCCTAACTCCGCCCATCCCGCCCCTAACTCCGCCCAGTTCCGCCCATTCTCCGCCCCAT
GGCTGACTAATTTTTTTTATTTATGCAGAGGCCGAGGCCGCCTCGGCCTCTGAGCTATTCCAGAAGTAGT
GAGGAGGCTTTTTTGGAGGCCTAGGGACGTACCCAATTCGCCCTATAGTGAGTCGTATTACGCGCGCTCA
CTGGCCGTCGTTTTACAACGTCGTGACTGGGAAAACCCTGGCGTTACCCAACTTAATCGCCTTGCAGCAC
ATCCCCCTTTCGCCAGCTGGCGTAATAGCGAAGAGGCCCGCACCGATCGCCCTTCCCAACAGTTGCGCAG
CCTGAATGGCGAATGGG
[124 nt withheld, positions 6668-6791]
C
[91 nt withheld, positions 6793-6883]
A
[49 nt withheld, positions 6885-6933]
CCTTTGACGTTGGAGTCCACGTTCTTT
[37 nt withheld, positions 6961-6997]
ACCCTATCTCGGTCTATTCTTTTGATTTATAAGGGATTTTGCCGATTTCGGCCTATTGGTTAAAAAATGA
GCTGATTTAACAAAAATTTAACGCGAATTTTAACAAAATATTAACGCTTACAATTTAGGTGGCACTTTTC
GGGGAAATGTGCGCGGAACCCCTATTTGTTTATTTTTCTAAATACATTCAAATATGTATCCGCTCATGAG
ACAATAACCCTGATAAATGCTTCAATAATATTGAAAAAGGAAGAGTATGAGTATTCAACATTTCCGTGTC
GCCCTTATTCCCTTTTTTGCGGCATTTTGCCTTCCTGTTTTTGCTCACCCAGAAACGCTGGTGAAAGTAA
AAGATGCTGAAGATCAGTTGGGTGCACGAGTGGGTTACATCGAACTGGATCTCAACAGCGGTAAGATCCT
TGAGAGTTTTCGCCCCGAAGAACGTTTTCCAATGATGAGCACTTTTAAAGTTCTGCTATGTGGCGCGGTA
TTATCCCGTATTGACGCCGGGCAAGAGCAACTCGGTCGCCGCATACACTATTCTCAGAATGACTTGGTTG
AGTACTCACCAGTCACAGAAAAGCATCTTACGGATGGCATGACAGTAAGAGAATTATGCAGTGCTGCCAT
AACCATGAGTGATAACACTGCGGCCAACTTACTTCTGACAACGATCGGAGGACCGAAGGAGCTAACCGCT
TTTTTGCACAACATGGGGGATCATGTAACTCGCCTTGATCGTTGGGAACCGGAGCTGAATGAAGCCATAC
CAAACGACGAGCGTGACACCACGATGCCTGTAGCAATGGCAACAACGTTGCGCAAACTATTAACTGGCGA
ACTACTTACTCTAGCTTCCCGGCAACAATTAATAGACTGGATGGAGGCGGATAAAGTTGCAGGACCACTT
CTGCGCTCGGCCCTTCCGGCTGGCTGGTTTATTGCTGATAAATCTGGAGCCGGTGAGCGTGGGTCTCGCG
GTATCATTGCAGCACTGGGGCCAGATGGTAAGCCCTCCCGTATCGTAGTTATCTACACGACGGGGAGTCA
GGCAACTATGGATGAACGAAATAGACAGATCGCTGAGATAGGTGCCTCACTGATTAAGCATTGGTAACTG
TCAGACCAAGTTTACTCATATATACTTTAGATTGATTTAAAACTTCATTTTTAATTTAAAAGGATCTAGG
TGAAGATCCTTTTTGATAATCTCATGACCAAAATCCCTTAACGTGAGTTTTCGTTCCACTGAGCGTCAGA
CCCCGTAGAAAAGATCAAAGGATCTTCTTGAGATCCTTTTTTTCTGCGCGTAATCTGCTGCTTGCAAACA
AAAAAACCACCGCTACCAGCGGTGGTTTGTTTGCCGGATCAAGAGCTACCAACTCTTTTTCCGAAGGTAA
CTGGCTTCAGCAGAGCGCAGATACCAAATACTGTTCTTCTAGTGTAGCCGTAGTTAGGCCACCACTTCAA
GAACTCTGTAGCACCGCCTACATACCTCGCTCTGCTAATCCTGTTACCAGTGGCTGCTGCCAGTGGCGAT
AAGTCGTGTCTTACCGGGTTGGACTCAAGACGATAGTTACCGGATAAGGCGCAGCGGTCGGGCTGAACGG
GGGGTTCGTGCACACAGCCCAGCTTGGAGCGAACGACCTACACCGAACTGAGATACCTACAGCGTGAGCT
ATGAGAAAGCGCCACGCTTCCCGAAGGGAGAAAGGCGGACAGGTATCCGGTAAGCGGCAGGGTCGGAACA
GGAGAGCGCACGAGGGAGCTTCCAGGGGGAAACGCCTGGTATCTTTATAGTCCTGTCGGGTTTCGCCACC
TCTGACTTGAGCGTCGATTTTTGTGATGCTCGTCAGGGGGGCGGAGCCTATGGAAAAACGCCAGCAACGC
GGCCTTTTTACGGTTCCTGGCCTTTTGCTGGCCTTTTGCTCACATGTTCTTTCCTGCGTTATCCCCTGAT
TCTGTGGATAACCGTATTACCGCCTTTGAGTGAGCTGATACCGCTCGCCGCAGCCGAACGACCGAGCGCA
GCGAGTCAGTGAGCGAGGAAGCGGAAGAGCGCCCAATACGCAAACCGCCTCTCCCCGCGCGTTGGCCGAT
TCATTAATGCAGCTGGCACGACAGGTTTCCCGACTGGAAAGCGGGCAGTGAGCGCAACGCAATTAATGTG
AGTTAGCTCACTCATTAGGCACCCCAGGCTTTACACTTTATGCTTCCGGCTCGTATGTTGTGTGGAATTG
TGAGCGGATAACAATTTCACACAGGAAACAGCTATGACCATGATTACGCCAAGCGCGCAATTAACCCTCA
CTAAAGGGAACAAAAGCTGGAGCTGCAAGC
