>Addgene plasmid #144417 | TFORF2941 | depositor partial sequence | sequence record 285366 | Insert
ATCGATTGATCAACAAGTTTGTACAAAAAAGTTGGCATGACAGGAGTGTTTGACAGAAGGGTCCCCAGCA
TCCGATCCGGCGACTTCCAAGCTCCGTTCCAGACGTCCGCAGCTATGCACCATCCGTCTCAGGAATCGCC
AACTTTGCCCGAGTCTTCAGCTACCGATTCTGACTACTACAGCCCTACGGGGGGAGCCCCGCACGGCTAC
TGCTCTCCTACCTCGGCTTCCTATGGCAAAGCTCTCAACCCCTACCAGTATCAGTATCACGGCGTGAACG
GCTCCGCCGGGAGCTACCCAGCCAAAGCTTATGCCGACTATAGCTACGCTAGCTCCTACCACCAGTACGG
CGGCGCCTACAACCGCGTCCCAAGCGCCACCAACCAGCCAGAGAAAGAAGTGACCGAGCCCGAGGTGAGA
ATGGTGAATGGCAAACCAAAGAAAGTTCGTAAACCCAGGACTATTTATTCCAGCTTTCAGCTGGCCGCAT
TACAGAGAAGGTTTCAGAAGACTCAGTACCTCGCCTTGCCGGAACGCGCCGAGCTGGCCGCCTCGCTGGG
ATTGACACAAACACAGGTGAAAATCTGGTTTCAGAACAAAAGATCCAAGATCAAGAAGATCATGAAAAAC
GGGGAGATGCCCCCGGAGCACAGTCCCAGCTCCAGCGACCCAATGGCGTGTAACTCGCCGCAGTCTCCAG
CGGTGTGGGAGCCCCAGGGCTCGTCCCGCTCGCTCAGCCACCACCCTCATGCCCACCCTCCGACCTCCAA
CCAGTCCCCAGCGTCCAGCTACCTGGAGAACTCTGCATCCTGGTACACAAGTGCAGCCAGCTCAATCAAT
TCCCACCTGCCGCCGCCGGGCTCCTTACAGCACCCGCTGGCGCTGGCCTCCGGGACACTCTATTACCCAA
CTTTCTTGTACAAAGTGGTTGATATCGGTAAGCCTATCCCTAACCCTCTCCTCGGTCTCGATTCTACGTA
GTAATGAACTAGTCCGTAACTTGAAAGTATTTCGATTTCTTGGCTTTATATATCTTGTGGAAAGGACGAT
TAATGTACCAGCGCATCAATGGC
