>Addgene plasmid #144417 | TFORF2941 | depositor partial sequence | sequence record 285367 | Barcode
TTAATGTACCAGCGCATCAATGGC
